LOCUS       Exported 10924 bp ds-DNA circular SYN 12-MAY-2021
DEFINITION  3rd gen lentiviral expression of halorhodopsin 2.0 (eNpHR) fused to
            EYFP driven by CaMKIIa promoter for optogenetic inhibition.
ACCESSION   .
VERSION     .
KEYWORDS    pLenti-CaMKIIa-eNpHR-EYFP-WPRE
SOURCE      synthetic DNA construct
  ORGANISM  synthetic DNA construct
REFERENCE   1 (bases 1 to 10924)
  AUTHORS   Zhang F, Wang LP, Brauner M, Liewald JF, Kay K, Watzke N, Wood PG,
            Bamberg E, Nagel G, Gottschalk A, Deisseroth K
  TITLE     Multimodal fast optical interrogation of neural circuitry.
  JOURNAL   Nature. 2007 Apr 5. 446(7136):633-9.
  PUBMED    17410168
REFERENCE   2 (bases 1 to 10924)
  AUTHORS   .
  TITLE     Direct Submission
  JOURNAL   Exported May 12, 2021 from SnapGene Server 1.1.58
            http://www.snapgene.com
FEATURES             Location/Qualifiers
     source          1..10924
                     /organism="synthetic DNA construct"
                     /mol_type="other DNA"
     primer_bind     complement(47..66)
                     /label=pRS-marker
                     /note="pRS vectors, use to sequence yeast selectable
                     marker"
     enhancer        238..617
                     /label=CMV enhancer
                     /note="human cytomegalovirus immediate early enhancer"
     promoter        619..817
                     /label=CMV promoter
                     /note="human cytomegalovirus (CMV) immediate early
                     promoter"
     primer_bind     772..792
                     /label=CMV-F
                     /note="Human CMV immediate early promoter, forward primer"
     LTR             835..1015
                     /label=5' LTR (truncated)
                     /note="truncated 5' long terminal repeat (LTR) from HIV-1"
     misc_feature    1062..1187
                     /label=HIV-1 Psi
                     /note="packaging signal of human immunodeficiency virus
                     type 1"
     misc_feature    1680..1913
                     /label=RRE
                     /note="The Rev response element (RRE) of HIV-1 allows for
                     Rev-dependent mRNA export from the nucleus to the
                     cytoplasm."
     CDS             2098..2142
                     /codon_start=1
                     /product="antigenic peptide corresponding to amino acids
                     655 to 669 of the HIV envelope protein gp41 (Lutje Hulsik
                     et al., 2013)"
                     /label=gp41 peptide
                     /note="recognized by the 2H10 single-chain llama nanobody"
                     /translation="KNEQELLELDKWASL"
     misc_feature    2440..2557
                     /label=cPPT/CTS
                     /note="central polypurine tract and central termination
                     sequence of HIV-1"
     promoter        2602..3890
                     /label=CaMKII promoter
                     /note="promoter for the mouse calcium/calmodulin-dependent
                     kinase II alpha subunit"
     CDS             4851..5564
                     /codon_start=1
                     /product="enhanced YFP"
                     /label=EYFP
                     /note="mammalian codon-optimized"
                     /translation="VSKGEELFTGVVPILVELDGDVNGHKFSVSGEGEGDATYGKLTLK
                     FICTTGKLPVPWPTLVTTFGYGLQCFARYPDHMKQHDFFKSAMPEGYVQERTIFFKDDG
                     NYKTRAEVKFEGDTLVNRIELKGIDFKEDGNILGHKLEYNYNSHNVYIMADKQKNGIKV
                     NFKIRHNIEDGSVQLADHYQQNTPIGDGPVLLPDNHYLSYQSALSKDPNEKRDHMVLLE
                     FVTAAGITLGMDELYK"
     primer_bind     complement(4893..4914)
                     /label=EGFP-N
                     /note="EGFP, reverse primer"
     primer_bind     complement(5154..5173)
                     /label=EXFP-R
                     /note="For distinguishing EGFP variants, reverse primer"
     primer_bind     5501..5522
                     /label=EGFP-C
                     /note="EGFP, forward primer"
     misc_feature    5616..6204
                     /label=WPRE
                     /note="woodchuck hepatitis virus posttranscriptional
                     regulatory element"
     primer_bind     complement(5669..5689)
                     /label=WPRE-R
                     /note="WPRE, reverse primer"
     CDS             complement(6087..6098)
                     /codon_start=1
                     /product="Factor Xa recognition and cleavage site"
                     /label=Factor Xa site
                     /translation="IEGR"
     primer_bind     complement(6207..6223)
                     /label=KS primer
                     /note="common sequencing primer, one of multiple similar
                     variants"
     primer_bind     complement(6208..6224)
                     /label=pBluescriptKS
                     /note="For pBluescript vector"
     LTR             6729..6909
                     /label=5' LTR (truncated)
                     /note="truncated 5' long terminal repeat (LTR) from HIV-1"
     primer_bind     complement(6935..6952)
                     /label=BGH-rev
                     /note="Bovine growth hormone terminator, reverse primer.
                     Also called BGH reverse"
     polyA_signal    6941..7165
                     /label=bGH poly(A) signal
                     /note="bovine growth hormone polyadenylation signal"
     rep_origin      7211..7639
                     /direction=RIGHT
                     /label=f1 ori
                     /note="f1 bacteriophage origin of replication; arrow
                     indicates direction of (+) strand synthesis"
     primer_bind     complement(7298..7317)
                     /label=F1ori-R
                     /note="F1 origin, reverse primer"
     primer_bind     7508..7529
                     /label=F1ori-F
                     /note="F1 origin, forward primer"
     primer_bind     complement(7648..7668)
                     /label=pBABE 3'
                     /note="SV40 enhancer, reverse primer for pBABE vectors"
     promoter        7653..7982
                     /label=SV40 promoter
                     /note="SV40 enhancer and early promoter"
     rep_origin      7833..7968
                     /label=SV40 ori
                     /note="SV40 origin of replication"
     primer_bind     7895..7914
                     /label=SV40pro-F
                     /note="SV40 promoter/origin, forward primer"
     promoter        8030..8077
                     /label=EM7 promoter
                     /note="synthetic bacterial promoter "
     CDS             8096..8470
                     /codon_start=1
                     /gene="Sh ble from Streptoalloteichus hindustanus"
                     /product="antibiotic-binding protein"
                     /label=BleoR
                     /note="confers resistance to bleomycin, phleomycin, and
                     Zeocin(TM)"
                     /translation="MAKLTSAVPVLTARDVAGAVEFWTDRLGFSRDFVEDDFAGVVRDD
                     VTLFISAVQDQVVPDNTLAWVWVRGLDELYAEWSEVVSTNFRDASGPAMTEIGEQPWGR
                     EFALRDPAGNCVHFVAEEQD"
     polyA_signal    8600..8721
                     /label=SV40 poly(A) signal
                     /note="SV40 polyadenylation signal"
     primer_bind     complement(8637..8656)
                     /label=SV40pA-R
                     /note="SV40 polyA, reverse primer"
     primer_bind     8691..8710
                     /label=EBV-rev
                     /note="SV40 polyA terminator, reverse primer"
     primer_bind     complement(8770..8786)
                     /label=M13 rev
                     /note="common sequencing primer, one of multiple similar
                     variants"
     primer_bind     complement(8770..8786)
                     /label=M13 Reverse
                     /note="In lacZ gene. Also called M13-rev"
     primer_bind     complement(8783..8805)
                     /label=M13/pUC Reverse
                     /note="In lacZ gene"
     protein_bind    8794..8810
                     /label=lac operator
                     /bound_moiety="lac repressor encoded by lacI"
                     /note="The lac repressor binds to the lac operator to
                     inhibit transcription in E. coli. This inhibition can be
                     relieved by adding lactose or
                     isopropyl-beta-D-thiogalactopyranoside (IPTG)."
     promoter        complement(8818..8848)
                     /label=lac promoter
                     /note="promoter for the E. coli lac operon"
     protein_bind    8863..8884
                     /label=CAP binding site
                     /bound_moiety="E. coli catabolite activator protein"
                     /note="CAP binding activates transcription in the presence
                     of cAMP."
     primer_bind     complement(9001..9018)
                     /label=L4440
                     /note="L4440 vector, forward primer"
     rep_origin      complement(9172..9760)
                     /direction=LEFT
                     /label=ori
                     /note="high-copy-number ColE1/pMB1/pBR322/pUC origin of
                     replication"
     primer_bind     complement(9252..9271)
                     /label=pBR322ori-F
                     /note="pBR322 origin, forward primer"
     CDS             complement(9931..10791)
                     /codon_start=1
                     /gene="bla"
                     /product="beta-lactamase"
                     /label=AmpR
                     /note="confers resistance to ampicillin, carbenicillin, and
                     related antibiotics"
                     /translation="MSIQHFRVALIPFFAAFCLPVFAHPETLVKVKDAEDQLGARVGYI
                     ELDLNSGKILESFRPEERFPMMSTFKVLLCGAVLSRIDAGQEQLGRRIHYSQNDLVEYS
                     PVTEKHLTDGMTVRELCSAAITMSDNTAANLLLTTIGGPKELTAFLHNMGDHVTRLDRW
                     EPELNEAIPNDERDTTMPVAMATTLRKLLTGELLTLASRQQLIDWMEADKVAGPLLRSA
                     LPAGWFIADKSGAGERGSRGIIAALGPDGKPSRIVVIYTTGSQATMDERNRQIAEIGAS
                     LIKHW"
     primer_bind     10554..10573
                     /label=Amp-R
                     /note="Ampicillin resistance gene, reverse primer"
     promoter        complement(10792..10896)
                     /gene="bla"
                     /label=AmpR promoter
ORIGIN
        1 gtcgacggat cgggagatct cccgatcccc tatggtgcac tctcagtaca atctgctctg
       61 atgccgcata gttaagccag tatctgctcc ctgcttgtgt gttggaggtc gctgagtagt
      121 gcgcgagcaa aatttaagct acaacaaggc aaggcttgac cgacaattgc atgaagaatc
      181 tgcttagggt taggcgtttt gcgctgcttc gcgatgtacg ggccagatat acgcgttgac
      241 attgattatt gactagttat taatagtaat caattacggg gtcattagtt catagcccat
      301 atatggagtt ccgcgttaca taacttacgg taaatggccc gcctggctga ccgcccaacg
      361 acccccgccc attgacgtca ataatgacgt atgttcccat agtaacgcca atagggactt
      421 tccattgacg tcaatgggtg gagtatttac ggtaaactgc ccacttggca gtacatcaag
      481 tgtatcatat gccaagtacg ccccctattg acgtcaatga cggtaaatgg cccgcctggc
      541 attatgccca gtacatgacc ttatgggact ttcctacttg gcagtacatc tacgtattag
      601 tcatcgctat taccatggtg atgcggtttt ggcagtacat caatgggcgt ggatagcggt
      661 ttgactcacg gggatttcca agtctccacc ccattgacgt caatgggagt ttgttttggc
      721 accaaaatca acgggacttt ccaaaatgtc gtaacaactc cgccccattg acgcaaatgg
      781 gcggtaggcg tgtacggtgg gaggtctata taagcagcgc gttttgcctg tactgggtct
      841 ctctggttag accagatctg agcctgggag ctctctggct aactagggaa cccactgctt
      901 aagcctcaat aaagcttgcc ttgagtgctt caagtagtgt gtgcccgtct gttgtgtgac
      961 tctggtaact agagatccct cagacccttt tagtcagtgt ggaaaatctc tagcagtggc
     1021 gcccgaacag ggacttgaaa gcgaaaggga aaccagagga gctctctcga cgcaggactc
     1081 ggcttgctga agcgcgcacg gcaagaggcg aggggcggcg actggtgagt acgccaaaaa
     1141 ttttgactag cggaggctag aaggagagag atgggtgcga gagcgtcagt attaagcggg
     1201 ggagaattag atcgcgatgg gaaaaaattc ggttaaggcc agggggaaag aaaaaatata
     1261 aattaaaaca tatagtatgg gcaagcaggg agctagaacg attcgcagtt aatcctggcc
     1321 tgttagaaac atcagaaggc tgtagacaaa tactgggaca gctacaacca tcccttcaga
     1381 caggatcaga agaacttaga tcattatata atacagtagc aaccctctat tgtgtgcatc
     1441 aaaggataga gataaaagac accaaggaag ctttagacaa gatagaggaa gagcaaaaca
     1501 aaagtaagac caccgcacag caagcggccg ctgatcttca gacctggagg aggagatatg
     1561 agggacaatt ggagaagtga attatataaa tataaagtag taaaaattga accattagga
     1621 gtagcaccca ccaaggcaaa gagaagagtg gtgcagagag aaaaaagagc agtgggaata
     1681 ggagctttgt tccttgggtt cttgggagca gcaggaagca ctatgggcgc agcgtcaatg
     1741 acgctgacgg tacaggccag acaattattg tctggtatag tgcagcagca gaacaatttg
     1801 ctgagggcta ttgaggcgca acagcatctg ttgcaactca cagtctgggg catcaagcag
     1861 ctccaggcaa gaatcctggc tgtggaaaga tacctaaagg atcaacagct cctggggatt
     1921 tggggttgct ctggaaaact catttgcacc actgctgtgc cttggaatgc tagttggagt
     1981 aataaatctc tggaacagat ttggaatcac acgacctgga tggagtggga cagagaaatt
     2041 aacaattaca caagcttaat acactcctta attgaagaat cgcaaaacca gcaagaaaag
     2101 aatgaacaag aattattgga attagataaa tgggcaagtt tgtggaattg gtttaacata
     2161 acaaattggc tgtggtatat aaaattattc ataatgatag taggaggctt ggtaggttta
     2221 agaatagttt ttgctgtact ttctatagtg aatagagtta ggcagggata ttcaccatta
     2281 tcgtttcaga cccacctccc aaccccgagg ggacccgaca ggcccgaagg aatagaagaa
     2341 gaaggtggag agagagacag agacagatcc attcgattag tgaacggatc ggcactgcgt
     2401 gcgccaattc tgcagacaaa tggcagtatt catccacaat tttaaaagaa aaggggggat
     2461 tggggggtac agtgcagggg aaagaatagt agacataata gcaacagaca tacaaactaa
     2521 agaattacaa aaacaaatta caaaaattca aaattttcgg gtttattaca gggacagcag
     2581 agatccagtt tggttaatta acattatggc cttaggtcac ttcatctcca tggggttctt
     2641 cttctgattt tctagaaaat gagatggggg tgcagagagc ttcctcagtg acctgcccag
     2701 ggtcacatca gaaatgtcag agctagaact tgaactcaga ttactaatct taaattccat
     2761 gccttggggg catgcaagta cgatatacag aaggagtgaa ctcattaggg cagatgacca
     2821 atgagtttag gaaagaagag tccagggcag ggtacatcta caccacccgc ccagccctgg
     2881 gtgagtccag ccacgttcac ctcattatag ttgcctctct ccagtcctac cttgacggga
     2941 agcacaagca gaaactggga caggagcccc aggagaccaa atcttcatgg tccctctggg
     3001 aggatgggtg gggagagctg tggcagaggc ctcaggaggg gccctgctgc tcagtggtga
     3061 cagatagggg tgagaaagca gacagagtca ttccgtcagc attctgggtc tgtttggtac
     3121 ttcttctcac gctaaggtgg cggtgtgata tgcacaatgg ctaaaaagca gggagagctg
     3181 gaaagaaaca aggacagaga cagaggccaa gtcaaccaga ccaattccca gaggaagcaa
     3241 agaaaccatt acagagacta caagggggaa gggaaggaga gatgaattag cttcccctgt
     3301 aaaccttaga acccagctgt tgccagggca acggggcaat acctgtctct tcagaggaga
     3361 tgaagttgcc agggtaacta catcctgtct ttctcaagga ccatcccaga atgtggcacc
     3421 cactagccgt taccatagca actgcctctt tgccccactt aatcccatcc cgtctgttaa
     3481 aagggcccta tagttggagg tgggggaggt aggaagagcg atgatcactt gtggactaag
     3541 tttgttcgca tccccttctc caaccccctc agtacatcac cctgggggaa cagggtccac
     3601 ttgctcctgg gcccacacag tcctgcagta ttgtgtatat aaggccaggg caaagaggag
     3661 caggttttaa agtgaaaggc aggcaggtgt tggggaggca gttaccgggg caacgggaac
     3721 agggcgtttc ggaggtggtt gccatgggga cctggatgct gacgaaggct cgcgaggctg
     3781 tgagcagcca cagtgccctg ctcagaagcc ccaagctcgt cagtcaagcc ggttctccgt
     3841 ttgcactcag gagcacgggc aggcgagtgg cccctagttc tgggggcagc gggggatccc
     3901 cgggtaccgg tgccaccatg aggggtacgc ccctgctcct cgtcgtctct ctgttctctc
     3961 tgcttcagga cacagagacc ctgcctcccg tgaccgagag tgccgtggcc cttcaagccg
     4021 aggttaccca aagggagttg ttcgagttcg tgctgaacga ccctttgctt gcaagcagtc
     4081 tctatatcaa catcgcactt gcaggactga gtatactgct gttcgttttt atgacccgag
     4141 gactcgatga tccacgggca aaacttattg ctgtgtcaac catccttgtg cctgtcgtca
     4201 gcattgcctc ctacactgga ttggcgagcg gcctgacaat ttccgttctt gaaatgccag
     4261 cgggccattt tgcagaaggc agctcagtga tgctgggagg agaagaggta gatggtgtag
     4321 tcaccatgtg gggacggtat ctcacctggg cactttccac gcccatgatt ctcctcgctc
     4381 tgggtctcct ggccggaagc aatgctacaa agctcttcac agctatcact ttcgatatcg
     4441 ctatgtgcgt gactggcctt gccgcggccc tgactacctc ctcccacctc atgagatggt
     4501 tctggtacgc tatcagttgt gcatgctttc tggtggtctt gtatatcctg ctggtggagt
     4561 gggcacagga cgccaaagcc gcgggaaccg ctgacatgtt caataccctg aagctgttga
     4621 cagtagtgat gtggctgggg tatccaattg tgtgggctct tggagtcgag ggtatcgcgg
     4681 tgttgcccgt tggggtgacg agctggggat attctttcct ggatatcgtg gcaaagtaca
     4741 ttttcgcatt cttgctcctg aactatctga cgtcaaacga atctgtcgtg tccggcagca
     4801 ttttggatgt tccatctgct tctgggaccc cggctgatga tgcggccgcc gtgagcaagg
     4861 gcgaggagct gttcaccggg gtggtgccca tcctggtcga gctggacggc gacgtaaacg
     4921 gccacaagtt cagcgtgtcc ggcgagggcg agggcgatgc cacctacggc aagctgaccc
     4981 tgaagttcat ctgcaccacc ggcaagctgc ccgtgccctg gcccaccctc gtgaccacct
     5041 tcggctacgg cctgcagtgc ttcgcccgct accccgacca catgaagcag cacgacttct
     5101 tcaagtccgc catgcccgaa ggctacgtcc aggagcgcac catcttcttc aaggacgacg
     5161 gcaactacaa gacccgcgcc gaggtgaagt tcgagggcga caccctggtg aaccgcatcg
     5221 agctgaaggg catcgacttc aaggaggacg gcaacatcct ggggcacaag ctggagtaca
     5281 actacaacag ccacaacgtc tatatcatgg ccgacaagca gaagaacggc atcaaggtga
     5341 acttcaagat ccgccacaac atcgaggacg gcagcgtgca gctcgccgac cactaccagc
     5401 agaacacccc catcggcgac ggccccgtgc tgctgcccga caaccactac ctgagctacc
     5461 agtccgccct gagcaaagac cccaacgaga agcgcgatca catggtcctg ctggagttcg
     5521 tgaccgccgc cgggatcact ctcggcatgg acgagctgta caagttctgc tacgagaacg
     5581 aggtgtaatg agaattcgat atcaagctta tcgataatca acctctggat tacaaaattt
     5641 gtgaaagatt gactggtatt cttaactatg ttgctccttt tacgctatgt ggatacgctg
     5701 ctttaatgcc tttgtatcat gctattgctt cccgtatggc tttcattttc tcctccttgt
     5761 ataaatcctg gttgctgtct ctttatgagg agttgtggcc cgttgtcagg caacgtggcg
     5821 tggtgtgcac tgtgtttgct gacgcaaccc ccactggttg gggcattgcc accacctgtc
     5881 agctcctttc cgggactttc gctttccccc tccctattgc cacggcggaa ctcatcgccg
     5941 cctgccttgc ccgctgctgg acaggggctc ggctgttggg cactgacaat tccgtggtgt
     6001 tgtcggggaa atcatcgtcc tttccttggc tgctcgcctg tgttgccacc tggattctgc
     6061 gcgggacgtc cttctgctac gtcccttcgg ccctcaatcc agcggacctt ccttcccgcg
     6121 gcctgctgcc ggctctgcgg cctcttccgc gtcttcgcct tcgccctcag acgagtcgga
     6181 tctccctttg ggccgcctcc ccgcatcgat accgtcgacc tcgagaccta gaaaaacatg
     6241 gagcaatcac aagtagcaat acagcagcta ccaatgctga ttgtgcctgg ctagaagcac
     6301 aagaggagga ggaggtgggt tttccagtca cacctcaggt acctttaaga ccaatgactt
     6361 acaaggcagc tgtagatctt agccactttt taaaagaaaa ggggggactg gaagggctaa
     6421 ttcactccca acgaagacaa gatatccttg atctgtggat ctaccacaca caaggctact
     6481 tccctgattg gcagaactac acaccagggc cagggatcag atatccactg acctttggat
     6541 ggtgctacaa gctagtacca gttgagcaag agaaggtaga agaagccaat gaaggagaga
     6601 acacccgctt gttacaccct gtgagcctgc atgggatgga tgacccggag agagaagtat
     6661 tagagtggag gtttgacagc cgcctagcat ttcatcacat ggcccgagag ctgcatccgg
     6721 actgtactgg gtctctctgg ttagaccaga tctgagcctg ggagctctct ggctaactag
     6781 ggaacccact gcttaagcct caataaagct tgccttgagt gcttcaagta gtgtgtgccc
     6841 gtctgttgtg tgactctggt aactagagat ccctcagacc cttttagtca gtgtggaaaa
     6901 tctctagcag ggcccgttta aacccgctga tcagcctcga ctgtgccttc tagttgccag
     6961 ccatctgttg tttgcccctc ccccgtgcct tccttgaccc tggaaggtgc cactcccact
     7021 gtcctttcct aataaaatga ggaaattgca tcgcattgtc tgagtaggtg tcattctatt
     7081 ctggggggtg gggtggggca ggacagcaag ggggaggatt gggaagacaa tagcaggcat
     7141 gctggggatg cggtgggctc tatggcttct gaggcggaaa gaaccagctg gggctctagg
     7201 gggtatcccc nnnnnnnnnn nnnnnnnnnn nnnnnnnnnn nnnnnnnnnn nnnnnnnnnn
     7261 nnnnnnnnnn nnnnnnnnnn nnnnnnnnnn nnnnnnnnnn nnnnnnnnnn nnnnnnnnnn
     7321 nnnnnnnnnn nnnncnnnnn nnnnnnnnnn nnnnnnnnnn nnnnnnnnnn nnnnnnnnnn
     7381 nnnnnnnnnn nnnnnnnnnn nnnnnnnnnn nnnnnnnnnn nnnnnnannn nnnnnnnnnn
     7441 nnnnnnnnnn nnnnnnnnnn nnnnnnnnnn nnnnnncctt tgacgttgga gtccacgttc
     7501 tttaatagtg gactcttgtt ccaaactgga acaacactca accctatctc ggtctattct
     7561 tttgatttat aagggatttt gccgatttcg gcctattggt taaaaaatga gctgatttaa
     7621 caaaaattta acgcgaatta attctgtgga atgtgtgtca gttagggtgt ggaaagtccc
     7681 caggctcccc agcaggcaga agtatgcaaa gcatgcatct caattagtca gcaaccaggt
     7741 gtggaaagtc cccaggctcc ccagcaggca gaagtatgca aagcatgcat ctcaattagt
     7801 cagcaaccat agtcccgccc ctaactccgc ccatcccgcc cctaactccg cccagttccg
     7861 cccattctcc gccccatggc tgactaattt tttttattta tgcagaggcc gaggccgcct
     7921 ctgcctctga gctattccag aagtagtgag gaggcttttt tggaggccta ggcttttgca
     7981 aaaagctccc gggagcttgt atatccattt tcggatctga tcagcacgtg ttgacaatta
     8041 atcatcggca tagtatatcg gcatagtata atacgacaag gtgaggaact aaaccatggc
     8101 caagttgacc agtgccgttc cggtgctcac cgcgcgcgac gtcgccggag cggtcgagtt
     8161 ctggaccgac cggctcgggt tctcccggga cttcgtggag gacgacttcg ccggtgtggt
     8221 ccgggacgac gtgaccctgt tcatcagcgc ggtccaggac caggtggtgc cggacaacac
     8281 cctggcctgg gtgtgggtgc gcggcctgga cgagctgtac gccgagtggt cggaggtcgt
     8341 gtccacgaac ttccgggacg cctccgggcc ggccatgacc gagatcggcg agcagccgtg
     8401 ggggcgggag ttcgccctgc gcgacccggc cggcaactgc gtgcacttcg tggccgagga
     8461 gcaggactga cacgtgctac gagatttcga ttccaccgcc gccttctatg aaaggttggg
     8521 cttcggaatc gttttccggg acgccggctg gatgatcctc cagcgcgggg atctcatgct
     8581 ggagttcttc gcccacccca acttgtttat tgcagcttat aatggttaca aataaagcaa
     8641 tagcatcaca aatttcacaa ataaagcatt tttttcactg cattctagtt gtggtttgtc
     8701 caaactcatc aatgtatctt atcatgtctg tataccgtcg acctctagct agagcttggc
     8761 gtaatcatgg tcatagctgt ttcctgtgtg aaattgttat ccgctcacaa ttccacacaa
     8821 catacgagcc ggaagcataa agtgtaaagc ctggggtgcc taatgagtga gctaactcac
     8881 attaattgcg ttgcgctcac tgcccgcttt ccagtcggga aacctgtcgt gccagctgca
     8941 ttaatgaatc ggccaacgcg cggggagagg cggtttgcgt attgggcgct cttccgcttc
     9001 ctcgctcact gactcgctgc gctcggtcgt tcggctgcgg cgagcggtat cagctcactc
     9061 aaaggcggta atacggttat ccacagaatc aggggataac gcaggaaaga acatgtgagc
     9121 aaaaggccag caaaaggcca ggaaccgtaa aaaggccgcg ttgctggcgt ttttccatag
     9181 gctccgcccc cctgacgagc atcacaaaaa tcgacgctca agtcagaggt ggcgaaaccc
     9241 gacaggacta taaagatacc aggcgtttcc ccctggaagc tccctcgtgc gctctcctgt
     9301 tccgaccctg ccgcttaccg gatacctgtc cgcctttctc ccttcgggaa gcgtggcgct
     9361 ttctcatagc tcacgctgta ggtatctcag ttcggtgtag gtcgttcgct ccaagctggg
     9421 ctgtgtgcac gaaccccccg ttcagcccga ccgctgcgcc ttatccggta actatcgtct
     9481 tgagtccaac ccggtaagac acgacttatc gccactggca gcagccactg gtaacaggat
     9541 tagcagagcg aggtatgtag gcggtgctac agagttcttg aagtggtggc ctaactacgg
     9601 ctacactaga agaacagtat ttggtatctg cgctctgctg aagccagtta ccttcggaaa
     9661 aagagttggt agctcttgat ccggcaaaca aaccaccgct ggtagcggtg gtttttttgt
     9721 ttgcaagcag cagattacgc gcagaaaaaa aggatctcaa gaagatcctt tgatcttttc
     9781 tacggggtct gacgctcagt ggaacgaaaa ctcacgttaa gggattttgg tcatgagatt
     9841 atcaaaaagg atcttcacct agatcctttt aaattaaaaa tgaagtttta aatcaatcta
     9901 aagtatatat gagtaaactt ggtctgacag ttaccaatgc ttaatcagtg aggcacctat
     9961 ctcagcgatc tgtctatttc gttcatccat agttgcctga ctccccgtcg tgtagataac
    10021 tacgatacgg gagggcttac catctggccc cagtgctgca atgataccgc gagacccacg
    10081 ctcaccggct ccagatttat cagcaataaa ccagccagcc ggaagggccg agcgcagaag
    10141 tggtcctgca actttatccg cctccatcca gtctattaat tgttgccggg aagctagagt
    10201 aagtagttcg ccagttaata gtttgcgcaa cgttgttgcc attgctacag gcatcgtggt
    10261 gtcacgctcg tcgtttggta tggcttcatt cagctccggt tcccaacgat caaggcgagt
    10321 tacatgatcc cccatgttgt gcaaaaaagc ggttagctcc ttcggtcctc cgatcgttgt
    10381 cagaagtaag ttggccgcag tgttatcact catggttatg gcagcactgc ataattctct
    10441 tactgtcatg ccatccgtaa gatgcttttc tgtgactggt gagtactcaa ccaagtcatt
    10501 ctgagaatag tgtatgcggc gaccgagttg ctcttgcccg gcgtcaatac gggataatac
    10561 cgcgccacat agcagaactt taaaagtgct catcattgga aaacgttctt cggggcgaaa
    10621 actctcaagg atcttaccgc tgttgagatc cagttcgatg taacccactc gtgcacccaa
    10681 ctgatcttca gcatctttta ctttcaccag cgtttctggg tgagcaaaaa caggaaggca
    10741 aaatgccgca aaaaagggaa taagggcgac acggaaatgt tgaatactca tactcttcct
    10801 ttttcaatat tattgaagca tttatcaggg ttattgtctc atgagcggat acatatttga
    10861 atgtatttag aaaaataaac aaataggggt tccgcgcaca tttccccgaa aagtgccacc
    10921 tgac
//
