[The description below was written by a language model from this plasmid's Addgene catalogue record and the feature table of its GenBank file.]
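Description:
pLenti-CaMKIIa-eNpHR-EYFP-WPRE is a third-generation lentiviral transfer plasmid of 10,924 bp for expressing an enhanced halorhodopsin (eNpHR, "halorhodopsin 2.0") from Natronomonas pharaonis in mammalian neurons. It is maintained in E. coli through a high-copy ColE1/pUC-type origin with ampicillin resistance, and it also carries an f1 origin. Outside the viral region, the backbone holds an SV40 promoter/origin and EM7 promoter driving a bleomycin/Zeocin resistance gene with an SV40 polyadenylation signal.

The viral genome is transcribed from a CMV enhancer/promoter placed upstream of a truncated HIV-1 5' LTR. This chimeric arrangement is characteristic of third-generation systems and removes the need for Tat during packaging. Next come the Psi packaging signal, the Rev response element for Rev-dependent nuclear export of the genomic RNA, and the cPPT/CTS, which aids nuclear import of the provirus. The internal expression cassette uses the mouse CaMKIIa promoter, commonly used to bias expression toward excitatory neurons. It drives the halorhodopsin coding sequence fused at its C terminus to EYFP. The opsin portion is not annotated separately in the feature table, but it would occupy the interval between the promoter and the EYFP coding sequence. A WPRE downstream enhances transcript stability and expression. A second truncated LTR (labelled as a 5' LTR by the automated annotation, though positioned as the 3' LTR) and a bGH polyadenylation signal close the unit.

The construct is used to produce lentivirus for optogenetic inhibition. Halorhodopsin is a light-driven chloride pump that hyperpolarises and silences expressing neurons, and the EYFP fusion lets transduced cells be identified by fluorescence.
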