Addgene plasmid #20946: pLenti-CaMKIIa-eNpHR-EYFP-WPRE
Purpose: 3rd gen lentiviral expression of halorhodopsin 2.0 (eNpHR) fused to EYFP driven by CaMKIIa promoter for optogenetic inhibition
Depositing lab: Karl Deisseroth. Depositing organization: Stanford University. Publication: Multimodal fast optical interrogation of neural circuitry. Zhang F, Wang LP, Brauner M, Liewald JF, Kay K, Watzke N, Wood PG, Bamberg E, Nagel G, Gottschalk A, Deisseroth K. Nature. 2007 Apr 5. 446(7136):633-9. 10.1038/nature05744 PubMed 17410168.
Backbone
  Vector backbone: pLenti-CaMKIIa
  Backbone size w/o insert (bp): 9277
  Vector type: Mammalian Expression, Lentiviral
Growth in bacteria
  Bacterial resistance: Ampicillin, 100 μg/mL
  Growth temperature: 37°C
  Growth strain: Stbl3
  Copy number: High Copy
Gene/Insert
  Gene/Insert name: halorhodopsin (alt names: HR; NpHR; eNpHR)
  Species: N. pharaonis
  Insert size (bp): 1647
  Promoter: CaMKIIa
  Tag / fusion protein: EYFP (C terminal on insert)
  Cloning method: Restriction Enzyme; 5′ cloning site HindIII (unknown if destroyed); 3′ cloning site XbaI (unknown if destroyed)
  Sequencing primers: 5′ n/a
Terms and licenses: Academic/Nonprofit Terms; Industry Terms: Not Available to Industry
How to cite: pLenti-CaMKIIa-eNpHR-EYFP-WPRE was a gift from Karl Deisseroth (Addgene plasmid # 20946 ; http://n2t.net/addgene:20946 ; RRID:Addgene_20946)
