>Addgene plasmid #20946 | pLenti-CaMKIIa-eNpHR-EYFP-WPRE | addgene partial sequence | sequence record 59610 | EGFP-N 5'-CGTCGCCGTCCAGCTCGACCAG-3'
CCTTGCTCACGGCGGCCGCATCATCAGCCGGGGTCCCAGAAGCAGATGGAACATCCAAAATGCTGCCGGA
CACGACAGATTCGTTTGACGTCAGATAGTTCAGGAGCAAGAATGCGAAAATGTACTTTGCCACGATATCC
AGGAAAGAATATCCCCAGCTCGTCACCCCAACGGGCAACACCGCGATACCCTCGACTCCAAGAGCCCACA
CAATTGGATACCCCAGCCACATCACTACTGTCAACAGCTTCAGGGTATTGAACATGTCAGCGGTTCCCGC
GGCTTTGGCGTCCTGTGCCCACTCCACCAGCAGGATATACAAGACCACCAGAAAGCATGCACAACTGATA
GCGTACCAGAACCATCTCATGAGGTGGGAGGAGGTAGTCAGGGCCGCGGCAAGGCCAGTCACGCACATAG
CGATATCGAAAGTGATAGCTGTGAAGAGCTTTGTAGCATTGCTTCCGGCCAGGAGACCCAGAGCGAGGAG
AATCATGGGCGTGGAAAGTGCCCAGGTGAGATACCGTCCCCACATGGTGACTACACCATCTACCTCTTCT
CCTCCCAGCATCACTGAGCTGCCTTCTGCAAAATGGCCCGCTGGCATTTCAAGAACGGAAATTGTCAGGC
CGCTCGCCAATCCAGTGTAGGAGGCAATGCTGACGACAGGCACAAGGATGGTTGACACAGCAATAAGTTT
TGCCCGTGGATCATCGAGTCCTCGGGTCATAAAAACGAACAGCAGTATACTCAGTCCTGCAAGTGCGATG
TTGATATAGAGACTGCTTGCAAGCAAAGGGTCGTTCAGCACGAACTCGAA
